Addgene plasmid #43324: II-CGGC
Depositing lab: Chad Cowan & Kiran Musunuru. Depositing organization: Harvard University. Publication: A TALEN Genome-Editing System for Generating Human Stem Cell-Based Disease Models. Ding Q, Lee YK, Schaefer EA, Peters DT, Veres A, Kim K, Kuperwasser N, Motola DL, Meissner TB, Hendriks WT, Trevisan M, Gupta RM, Moisan A, Banks E, Friesen M, Schinzel RT, Xia F, Tang A, Xia Y, Figueroa E, Wann A, Ahfeldt T, Daheron L, Zhang F, Rubin LL, Peng LF, Chung RT, Musunuru K, Cowan CA. Cell Stem Cell. 2012 Dec 12. pii: S1934-5909(12)00645-5. doi: 10.1016/j.stem.2012.11.011. PubMed 23246482.
Backbone
  Vector backbone: pCRII-TOPO
  Backbone manufacturer: Invitrogen
  Backbone size w/o insert (bp): 3973
  Vector type: Bacterial Cloning
Growth in bacteria
  Bacterial resistance: Ampicillin and Kanamycin, 100 & 50 μg/mL
  Growth temperature: 37°C
  Growth strain: Top10
  Copy number: High Copy
Gene/Insert
  Gene/Insert name: II-CGGC
  Species: Synthetic
  Insert size (bp): 426
  Cloning method: TOPO Cloning
  Sequencing primers: 5′ T7; 3′ M13-rev
Terms and licenses: Academic/Nonprofit Terms; Industry Terms: Not Available to Industry
How to cite: II-CGGC was a gift from Chad Cowan & Kiran Musunuru (Addgene plasmid # 43324 ; http://n2t.net/addgene:43324 ; RRID:Addgene_43324)
