[The description below was written by a language model from this plasmid's Addgene catalogue record.]
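Description:
II-CGGC is a bacterial cloning plasmid built on the commercial pCRII-TOPO backbone (about 4 kb without insert), carrying a 426 bp synthetic insert introduced by TOPO cloning. It is a high-copy plasmid maintained in E. coli, and it confers resistance to both ampicillin and kanamycin, so either or both drugs can be used for selection. No feature table accompanies the record, so the exact positions of the origin, resistance genes and flanking elements are not given. The listed sequencing primers (T7 on the 5′ side and M13 reverse on the 3′ side) match the standard priming sites that flank the TOPO cloning site in this backbone.

The record does not describe the insert beyond its name, synthetic origin and size. The plasmid was deposited in connection with a TALEN genome-editing system developed for generating human stem cell-based disease models. The name suggests a component of a modular assembly library: "CGGC" plausibly denotes a four-nucleotide target sequence recognised by a pre-assembled block of four TALE repeats, and "II" plausibly denotes the position of that block in the final array. An insert of roughly 426 bp would be consistent with four TALE repeat units of about 34 codes each plus flanking sequence, but this reading is an inference rather than a stated fact. The vector type is bacterial cloning only, and no eukaryotic promoter, nuclease domain or expression cassette is recorded. The plasmid is therefore best understood as a storage and source vector for a repeat module that would be moved into a separate TALEN expression backbone, rather than as a functional nuclease construct.
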