>Addgene plasmid #43324 | II-CGGC | depositor partial sequence | sequence record 58589 | II-CGGC sequence 426 bps
CGTCTCGCTTAACCCCAGAGCAGGTCGTGGCGATCGCAAGCCACGACGGAGGAAAGCAAGCCTTGGAAAC
AGTACAGAGGCTGTTGCCTGTGCTGTGCCAAGCGCACGGACTCACCCCAGAGCAGGTCGTGGCAATCGCG
AGCAATAACGGCGGAAAACAGGCTTTGGAAACGGTGCAGAGGCTCCTTCCAGTGCTGTGCCAAGCGCACG
GCCTCACCCCAGAGCAGGTCGTGGCAATCGCGAGCAATAACGGCGGAAAACAGGCTTTGGAAACGGTGCA
GAGGCTCCTTCCAGTGCTGTGCCAAGCGCACGGATTAACCCCAGAGCAGGTCGTGGCGATCGCAAGCCAC
GACGGAGGAAAGCAAGCCTTGGAAACAGTACAGAGGCTGTTGCCTGTGCTGTGCCAAGCGCACGGGCTCA
GAGACG
