>Addgene plasmid #43324 | II-CGGC | addgene partial sequence | sequence record 61882 | M13-F20 5'-TGTAAAACGACGGCCAGT-3'
TTGGGCGAATTGGGCCCTCTGATGCATGCTCGAGCGGCCGCCAGTGTGATGGATATCTGCAGAATTCGCC
CTTGCCGTCCTAGCGCGTCTCGCTTAACCCCAGAGCAGGTCGTGGCGATCGCAAGCCACGACGGAGGAAA
GCAAGCCTTGGAAACAGTACAGAGGCTGTTGCCTGTGCTGTGCCAAGCGCACGGACTCACCCCAGAGCAG
GTCGTGGCAATCGCGAGCAATAACGGCGGAAAACAGGCTTTGGAAACGGTGCAGAGGCTCCTTCCAGTGC
TGTGCCAAGCGCACGGCCTCACCCCAGAGCAGGTCGTGGCAATCGCGAGCAATAACGGCGGAAAACAGGC
TTTGGAAACGGTGCAGAGGCTCCTTCCAGTGCTGTGCCAAGCGCACGGATTAACCCCAGAGCAGGTCGTG
GCGATCGCAAGCCACGACGGAGGAAAGCAAGCCTTGGAAACAGTACAGAGGCTGTTGCCTGTGCTGTGCC
AAGCGCACGGGCTCAGAGACGTGGGCACAGGAAAGAAGGGCGAATTCCAGCACACTGGCGGCCGTTACTA
GTGGATCCGAGCTCGGTACCAAGCTTGATGCATAGCTTGAGTATTCTATAGTGTCACCTAAATAGCTTGG
CGTAATCATGGTCATAGCTGTTTCCTGTGTGAAATTGTTATCCGCTCACAATTCCACACAACATACGAGC
CGGAAGCATAAAGTGTAAAGCCTGGGGTGCCTAATGAGTGAGCTAACTCACATTAATTGCGTTGCGCTCA
CTGCCCGCTTTCCAGTCGGGAAACCTGTCGTGCCAGCTGCATTAATGAATCGGCCAACGCGCGGGGAGAG
GCGGTTTGCGTATTGGGCGCTCTTCCGCTTCCTCGCTCACTGACTCGCTGCGCTCGGTCGTTCGGCTGCG
GCGAGCGGTATCAGCTCACTC
